>Addgene plasmid #10814 | HA.PKD.S738A/S742A | addgene partial sequence | sequence record 17736 | 10814 with T7
CCTTATGATGTTCTTGATTATGCTAGCGCCCCTCCGGTCCTGCTTCCGCCCAGTCCGCTGCTGCCCGTGG
CGGCGGCAGCTGCCGCAGCGGCCGCCGCACTGGTCCCAGGGTCCGGGCCCGGGCCCGCGCCGTTCTTGGC
TCCTGTCGCGGCCCCGGTCGGGGGCATCTCGTTCCATCTGCAGATCGGCCTGAGCCGTGAGCCGGTGCTG
CTGCTGCAGGACTCGTCCGGGGACTACAGCCTGGCGCACGTCCGCGAGATGGCTTGCTCCATTGTCGACC
AGAAGTTCCCTGAATGTGGTTTCTACGGAATGTATGATAAGATCCTGCTTTTTCGCCATGACCCTACCTC
TGAAAACATCCTTCAGCTGGTGAAAGCGGCCAGTGATATCCAGGAAGGCGATCTTATTGAAGTGGTCTTG
TCAGCTTCCGCCACCTTTGAAGACTTTCAGATTCGTCCCCACGCTCTCTTTGTTCATTCATACAGAGCTC
CAGCTTTCTGTGATCACTGTGGAGAAATGCTGTGGGGGCTGGTACGTCAAGGTCTTAAATGTGAAGGGTG
TGGTCTGAATTACCATAAGAGATGTGCATTTAAAATACCCAACAATTGCAGCGGTGTGAGGCGGAGAAGG
CTCTCAAACGTTTCCCTCACTGGGGTCAGCACCATCCGCACATCATCTGCTGAACTCTCTACAAGTGCCC
CTGATGAGCCCCTTCTGCAAAAATCACCATCAGAGTCGTTTATTGGTCGAGAGAAGAGGTCAAATTCTCA
ATCATACATTGGACGACCAATTCACCTTGACAAGATTTTGATGTCTAAAGTTAAAGTGCCGCACACATTT
GTCATCCACTCCTACACCCGGCCCA
