>Addgene plasmid #10814 | HA.PKD.S738A/S742A | addgene partial sequence | sequence record 104188 | CMV-F 5'-CGCAAATGGGCGGTAGGCGTG-3'
GCAGAGCTCTCTGGCTAACTAGAGAACCCACTGCTTACTGGCTTATCGAAATTAATACGACTCACTATAG
GGAGACCCAAGCTTGGTACCGAGCTCGGATCCATGTATCCTTATGATGTTCTTGATTATGCTAGCGCCCC
TCCGGTCCTGCGGCCGCCCAGTCCGCTGCTGCCCGTGGCGGCGGCAGCTGCCGCAGCGGCCGCCGCACTG
GTCCCAGGGTCCGGGCCCGGGCCCGCGCCGTTCTTGGCTCCTGTCGCGGCCCCGGTCGGGGGCATCTCGT
TCCATCTGCAGATCGGCCTGAGCCGTGAGCCGGTGCTGCTGCTGCAGGACTCGTCCGGGGACTACAGCCT
GGCGCACGTCCGCGAGATGGCTTGCTCCATTGTCGACCAGAAGTTCCCTGAATGTGGTTTCTACGGAATG
TATGATAAGATCCTGCTTTTTCGCCATGACCCTACCTCTGAAAACATCCTTCAGCTGGTGAAAGCGGCCA
GTGATATCCAGGAAGGCGATCTTATTGAAGTGGTCTTGTCAGCTTCCGCCACCTTTGAAGACTTTCAGAT
TCGTCCCCACGCTCTCTTTGTTCATTCATACAGAGCTCCAGCTTTCTGTGATCACTGTGGAGAAATGCTG
TGGGGGCTGGTACGTCAAGGTCTTAAATGTGAAGGGTGTGGTCTGAATTACCATAAGAGATGTGCATTTA
AAATACCCAACAATTGCAGCGGTGTGAGGCGGAGAAGGCTCTCAAACGTTTCCCTCACTGGGGTCAGCAC
CATCCGCACATCATCTGCTGAACTCTCTACAAGTGCCCCTGATGAGCCCCTTCTGCAAAAATCACCATCA
GAGTCGTTTATTGGTCGAGAGAAGAGGTCAAATTCTCAATCATACATTGGACGACCAATTCACCTTGACA
AGATTTTGATGTCTAAAGTTAAAGTGCCGCACACATTTGTCATCCACTCCTACACCCGGCCCACAGTGTG
CCAGTACTGCAAGAAGCTTCTG
