>Addgene plasmid #10814 | HA.PKD.S738A/S742A | addgene partial sequence | sequence record 104190 | BGH-rev 5'-TAGAAGGCACAGTCGAGG-3'
CTATAGAATAGGGCCCTCTAGATGCATGCTCGAGTCAGAGGATGCTGACACGCTCACCGAGGGCTTTCAT
TTCTGTTTCTTCAGTCTCAGGAGTGTCACTGTGGCTAGCACTTGGATTGATCAGGTGTGTGGGGTACTGC
AGCCGCTGCTCGCCTGCATACTTCTCCCACCTCAGGTCATCACTTTCATGGGTGATGTAGCGCTCCCCGA
TTTTGCATTCCAGCTCTCGCAAATCTAACCAGGTCTGATAGTCCTGTAGCCAAGGGTGGCTCAAGGTCTT
ATCCACACTGTAGCGCTTTCTCATTTTTACTTGCAGCAAATTGTTGATAAGATCAATGGCTTCATGAGAT
ATTTCCTTCCAGGGATTTGGTGGATACATGAAAGCTGCATTCTGAATTTGGTCGTGTATGTCTTCATCTT
CATTAAATGGGAATGTGCCGCTTAGGCTTACATAGATGATGACCCCAACAGACCACATGTCTAGAGAGCG
ATTGTAGCCCTTGTTCCTTAGGACCTCAGGAGCCAGGTAAGCGGGGGTACCCACCACTGCCCTCCGGAAA
GCCTTCTCTCCAATGATCCGGGCAAAACCAAAATCACAAAGTTTCACCTGAGGAAAAGGATCAGCTGAGG
CTAGCAACACATTTTCTGGTTTGAGGTCACAGTGAACGATATTTTTAAAATGAAGGTGCCGCAAAGCCAC
GAGTATCTGAGTAATTAAAAACTTCGTTATGTGCTCTGGCAACCTGCCCTTTTCACTTGACAAGATCATT
TCCAGCATGTCTCCATGGAGTTTTTCCATAACAACAAACACTCTTTCAGGCGTCTCAAACATACACTCCA
AATTTACAACACCA
