>Addgene plasmid #10814 | HA.PKD.S738A/S742A | addgene partial sequence | sequence record 112911 | hPRKD1-F 5'-tgaaaggaacagtgggctca-3'
AGATGCAGAGATGGCAATGGCAGAGTGCCAGAACGACAGTGGCGAGATGCAAGATCCAGACCCAGACCAC
GAGGACGCCAACAGAACCATCAGTCCATCAACAAGCAACAATATCCCACTCATGAGGGTAGTGCAGTCTG
TCAAACACACGAAGAGGAAAAGCAGCACAGTCATGAAAGAAGGATGGATGGTCCACTACACCAGCAAGGA
CACGCTGCGGAAACGGCACTATTGGAGATTGGATAGCAAATGTATTACCCTCTTTCAGAATGACACAGGA
AGCAGGTACTACAAGGAAATTCCTTTATCTGAAATTTTGTCTCTGGAACCAGTAAAAACTTCAGCTTTAA
TTCCTAATGGGGCCAATCCTCATTGTTTCGAAATCACTACGGCAAATGTAGTGTATTATGTGGGAGAAAA
TGTGGTCAATCCTTCCAGCCCATCACCAAATAACAGTGTTCCCACCAGTGGCGTTGGTGCAGATGTGGCC
AGGATGTGGGAGATAGCCATCCAGCATGCCCTTATGCCCGTCATTCCCAAGGGCTCCTCCGTGGGTACAG
GAACCAACTTGCACAGAGATATCTCTGTGAGTATTTCAGTATCAAATTGCCAGATTCAAGAAAATGTGGA
CATCAGCACAGTATATCAGATTTTTCCTGATGAAGTACTGGGTTCTGGACAGTTTGGAATTGTTTATGGA
GGAAAACATCGTAAAACAGGAAGAGATGTAGCTATTAAAATCATTGACAAATTACGATTTCCAACAAAAC
AAGAAAGCCAGCTTCGTAATGAGGTTGCAATTCTACAGAACCTTCATCACCCTGGTGTTGTAAATTTGGA
GTGTATGTTTGAGACGCCTGAAAGAGTGTTTGTTGTTATGGAAAAACTCCATGGAGACAT
