[The description below was written by a language model from this plasmid's Addgene catalogue record.]
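Description:
HA.PKD.S738A/S742A is a mammalian expression plasmid built on the pcDNA3 backbone (about 5.4 kb without insert) that carries human protein kinase D (PRKD1, also known as PKCμ) as an insert of roughly 2.8 kb cloned between BamHI and XhoI sites, both of which are retained. It is propagated in E. coli as a high-copy plasmid under ampicillin selection. The backbone's neomycin resistance marker allows G418 selection of stably transfected mammalian cells. Expression is driven by the CMV promoter, and the listed BGH reverse sequencing primer is consistent with the bovine growth hormone polyadenylation region that normally lies downstream of the pcDNA3 cloning site.

The encoded kinase carries an N-terminal HA epitope tag and two alanine substitutions, S738A and S742A, at the activation-loop serines. Because these residues can no longer be phosphorylated, the record describes the activation loop as inactive, so the protein serves as a non-activatable control alongside wild-type or activated PKD. The associated work concerns regulation of PKD-dependent NF-κB activation by protein kinase Cδ in oxidative stress signaling, which suggests use in dissecting upstream phosphorylation requirements for PKD in that pathway.

The depositor flags two sequence peculiarities. The HA tag contains a point mutation that prevents recognition by the 3F10 anti-HA antibody, although the 12CA5 antibody still detects it. The insert also carries an L520P change relative to the reference protein sequence. The effect of this change is unknown, but this is the exact plasmid used in the published study and it is expected to behave as described there.
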