Addgene plasmid #10814: HA.PKD.S738A/S742A
Depositing lab: Alex Toker. Publication: Protein kinase Cdelta selectively regulates protein kinase D-dependent activation of NF-kappaB in oxidative stress signaling. Storz P, Doppler H, Toker A. Mol Cell Biol. 2004 Apr . 24(7):2614-26. 10.1128/MCB.24.7.2614-2626.2004 PubMed 15024053.
Backbone
  Vector backbone: pcDNA3
  Backbone manufacturer: Invitrogen
  Backbone size w/o insert (bp): 5446
  Vector type: Mammalian Expression
  Selectable markers: Neomycin (select with G418)
Growth in bacteria
  Bacterial resistance: Ampicillin, 100 μg/mL
  Growth temperature: 37°C
  Growth strain: DH5alpha
  Copy number: High Copy
Gene/Insert
  Gene/Insert name: PKD
  Species: H. sapiens (human)
  Insert size (bp): 2800
  Mutation: Activation loop inactive: S738A and S742A; L520P
  Entrez Gene: PRKD1 (a.k.a. CHDED, PKC-MU, PKCM, PKD, PRKCM)
  Promoter: CMV
  Tag / fusion protein: HA (N terminal on insert)
  Cloning method: Restriction Enzyme; 5′ cloning site BamHI (not destroyed); 3′ cloning site XhoI (not destroyed)
  Sequencing primers: 5′ CMV-F; 3′ BGH-rev
Terms and licenses: Academic/Nonprofit Terms; Industry Terms: Not Available to Industry
Depositor comments: The HA tag on this plasmid contains a point mutation that renders it unrecognizable by the 3F10 HA antibody. It will work fine with the 12CA5 HA antibody. The PKD insert in this plasmid contains a L520P mutation when compared to GenBank reference sequence NP_002733.1. Although the effect of this mutation is unknown, this is the exact plasmid used in the associated publication and it should function as described.
How to cite: HA.PKD.S738A/S742A was a gift from Alex Toker (Addgene plasmid # 10814 ; http://n2t.net/addgene:10814 ; RRID:Addgene_10814)
